>Addgene plasmid #223005 | pMB21 | addgene full sequence | sequence record 444786 | Addgene NGS Result
GTTGGCGGGTGTCGGGGCGCAGCCATGACCCAGTCACGTAGCGATAGCGGAGTGTATACTGGCTTAACTA
TGCGGCATCAGAGCAGATTGTACTGAGAGTGCACCATATGCGGTGTGAAATACCGCACAGATGCGTAAGG
AGAAAATACCGCATCAGGCGCTCTTCCGCTTCCTCGCTCACTGACTCGCTGCGCTCGGTCGTTCGGCTGC
GGCGAGCGGTATCAGCTCACTCAAAGGCGGTAATACGGTTATCCACAGAATCAGGGGATAACGCAGGAAA
GAACATGTGAGCAAAAGGCCAGCAAAAGGCCAGGAACCGTAAAAAGGCCGCGTTGCTGGCGTTTTTCCAT
AGGCTCCGCCCCCCTGACGAGCATCACAAAAATCGACGCTCAAGTCAGAGGTGGCGAAACCCGACAGGAC
TATAAAGATACCAGGCGTTTCCCCCTGGAAGCTCCCTCGTGCGCTCTCCTGTTCCGACCCTGCCGCTTAC
CGGATACCTGTCCGCCTTTCTCCCTTCGGGAAGCGTGGCGCTTTCTCATAGCTCACGCTGTAGGTATCTC
AGTTCGGTGTAGGTCGTTCGCTCCAAGCTGGGCTGTGTGCACGAACCCCCCGTTCAGCCCGACCGCTGCG
CCTTATCCGGTAACTATCGTCTTGAGTCCAACCCGGTAAGACACGACTTATCGCCACTGGCAGCAGCCAC
TGGTAACAGGATTAGCAGAGCGAGGTATGTAGGCGGTGCTACAGAGTTCTTGAAGTGGTGGCCTAACTAC
GGCTACACTAGAAGGACAGTATTTGGTATCTGCGCTCTGCTGAAGCCAGTTACCTTCGGAAAAAGAGTTG
GTAGCTCTTGATCCGGCAAACAAACCACCGCTGGTAGCGGTGGTTTTTTTGTTTGCAAGCAGCAGATTAC
GCGCAGAAAAAAAGGATCTCAAGAAGATCCTTTGATCTTTTCTACGGGGTCTGACGCTCATAAAATCATT
ATTTGCCATCCAGCTGATATCCCCTATAGTGAGTCGTATTACATGGTCATAGCTGTTTCCTGGCAGCTCT
GGCCCGTGTCTCAAAATCTCTGATGTTACATTGCACAAGATAAAAATATATCATCATGAACAATAAAACT
GTCTGCTTACATAAACAGTAATACAAGGGGTGTTATGAGCCATATTCAACGGGAAACGTCGAGGCCGCGA
TTAAATTCCAACATGGATGCTGATTTATATGGGTATAAATGGGCTCGCGATAATGTCGGGCAATCAGGTG
CGACAATCTATCGCTTGTATGGGAAGCCCGATGCGCCAGAGTTGTTTCTGAAACATGGCAAAGGTAGCGT
TGCCAATGATGTTACAGATGAGATGGTCAGACTAAACTGGCTGACGGAATTTATGCCTCTTCCGACCATC
AAGCATTTTATCCGTACTCCTGATGATGCATGGTTACTCACCACTGCGATCCCCGGAAAAACAGCATTCC
AGGTATTAGAAGAATATCCTGATTCAGGTGAAAATATTGTTGATGCGCTGGCAGTGTTCCTGCGCCGGTT
GCATTCGATTCCTGTTTGTAATTGTCCTTTTAACAGCGATCGCGTATTTCGTCTTGCTCAGGCGCAATCA
CGAATGAATAACGGTTTGGTTGATGCGAGTGATTTTGATGACGAGCGTAATGGCTGGCCTGTTGAACAAG
TCTGGAAAGAAATGCATAAACTTTTGCCATTCTCACCGGATTCAGTCGTCACTCATGGTGATTTCTCACT
TGATAACCTTATTTTTGACGAGGGGAAATTAATAGGTTGTATTGATGTTGGACGAGTCGGAATCGCAGAC
CGATACCAGGATCTTGCCATCCTATGGAACTGCCTCGGTGAGTTTTCTCCTTCATTACAGAAACGGCTTT
TTCAAAAATATGGTATTGATAATCCTGATATGAATAAATTGCAGTTTCATTTGATGCTCGATGAGTTTTT
CTAATCAGAATTGGTTAATTGGTTGTAACACTGGCAGAGCATTACGCTGACTTGACGGGACGGCGCAAGC
TCATGACCAAAATCCCTTAACGTGAGTTACGCGTCGTTCCACTGAGCGTCAGACCCCTGCCGGTAACATG
AGCAAAGTCTGCCGCCTTACAACGGCTCTCCCGCTGACGCCGTCCCGGACTGATGGGCTGCCTGTATCGA
GTGGTGATTTTGTGCCGAGCTGCCGGTCGGGGAGCTGTTGGCTGGCTGGTGGCAGGATATATTGTGGTGT
AAACAAATTGACGCTTAGACGGATTACGGGTCTCAGCGGTACGGCGGGATCATGAGCGGAGAATTAAGGG
AGTCACGTTATGACCCCCGCCGATGACGCGGGACAAGCCGTTTTACGTTTGGAACTGACAGAACCGCAAC
GTTGAAGGAGCCACTCAGCCGCGGGTTTCTGGAGTTTAATGAGCTAAGCACATACGTCAGAAACCATTAT
TGCGCGTTCAAAAGTCGCCTAAGGTCACTATCAGCTAGCAAATATTTCTTGTCAAAAATGCTCCACTGAC
GTTCCATAAATTCCCCTCGGTATCCAATTAGAGTCTCATATTCACTCTCAATCCAAATAATCTGCACCGG
ATCTTCTGGAAGCACCATGAAAAAGCCTGAACTCACCGCGACGTCTGTCGAGAAGTTTCTGATCGAAAAG
TTCGACAGCGTGTCCGACCTGATGCAGCTCTCGGAGGGCGAAGAATCTCGTGCTTTCAGCTTCGATGTAG
GAGGGCGTGGATATGTCCTGCGGGTAAATAGCTGCGCCGATGGTTTCTACAAAGATCGTTATGTTTATCG
GCACTTTGCATCGGCCGCGCTCCCGATTCCGGAAGTGCTTGACATTGGGGAGTTTAGCGAGAGCCTGACC
TATTGCATCTCCCGCCGTTCACAGGGTGTCACGTTGCAAGACCTGCCTGAAACCGAACTGCCCGCTGTTC
TACAACCGGTCGCGGAGGCTATGGATGCGATCGCTGCGGCCGATCTTAGCCAGACGAGCGGGTTCGGCCC
ATTCGGACCGCAAGGAATCGGTCAATACACTACATGGCGTGATTTCATATGCGCGATTGCTGATCCCCAT
GTGTATCACTGGCAAACTGTGATGGACGACACCGTCAGTGCGTCCGTCGCGCAGGCTCTCGATGAGCTGA
TGCTTTGGGCCGAGGACTGCCCCGAAGTCCGGCACCTCGTGCACGCGGATTTCGGCTCCAACAATGTCCT
GACGGACAATGGCCGCATAACAGCGGTCATTGACTGGAGCGAGGCGATGTTCGGGGATTCCCAATACGAG
GTCGCCAACATCTTCTTCTGGAGGCCGTGGTTGGCTTGTATGGAGCAGCAGACGCGCTACTTCGAGCGGA
GGCATCCGGAGCTTGCAGGATCGCCACGACTCCGGGCGTATATGCTCCGCATTGGTCTTGACCAACTCTA
TCAGAGCTTGGTTGACGGCAATTTCGATGATGCAGCTTGGGCGCAGGGTCGATGCGACGCAATCGTCCGA
TCCGGAGCCGGGACTGTCGGGCGTACACAAATCGCCCGCAGAAGCGCGGCCGTCTGGACCGATGGCTGTG
TAGAAGTACTCGCCGATAGTGGAAACCGACGCCCCAGCACTCGTCCGAGGGCAAAGAAATAGAAGGGCTA
AGACCTAAGCTAGCCTAGAATCCGGCCATGCTAGAGTCCGCAAAAATCACCAGTCTCTCTCTACAAATCT
ATCTCTCTCTATTTTTCTCCAGAATAATGTGTGAGTAGTTCCCAGATAAGGGAATTAGGGTTCTTATAGG
GTTTCGCTCATGTGTTGAGCATATAAGAAACCCTTAGTATGTATTTGTATTTGTAAAATACTTCTATCAA
TAAAATTTCTAATTCCTAAAACCAAAATCCAGTGACCTTGAGTGACCTAAGCTAGCCTAGTGTCGGGCTA
GATAATTAGGCTAAACTATCCTTAAGGATTGTAGATAATTAGGCTAAACTATCCTTAAGGTGTCGCGGGG
AGAGAGGATTTTGAGGAAATAATTAATTGAATTACTTGTATTATTGATAAAGTAATTTAGATAAGTTGTT
AGTACAACTTATTGCAACTATGGATAGACAAAAATCACTTATTTTAAGGGGAGAAGTATATAACAACTTA
TTATAAAATTTCTGAGCAGCCGGCCTCCTCCAATCAATCATAGAGAGTGGAGCCCATTCTGGAAAACCAA
GGAACCCCCAACTTGCACTGGTGCGGTGGCCCAATTCAAAAAAAACGGGGCCCAGCAAAGTAACGCCGTT
GTAACGATTTATCAATCCAAACTCAAAAGGCGGCGAGATGCGTTTAACTCCGTGAAATTAACAAACCGCC
AACAACTTGCAATTTGCAACTACCGTTTCCAAGAAGAACTCAACCACACAACGTATCCTATCCCAAACCA
CACGCAACTAGTGACGCGTCATAAGGACACGTGTCACAATTTGACTGGTTAATAATTTCACCGCTTTTGC
TATAAATTACCTCCAATCCCCTTAGCTTCTTCACAATTCAGTTCCCAACCCTAACAATTCTTGTTCATAT
CGCTTCTCTCTACTTTCAAGGTATGATCCAATTTCTCTCTTCTTTCTCTGTAATCCTTTCGTTGAGTTTT
GTTTCCGATCAATCATAGGTAGTTTTCTTGTTTCGAAGCATGAGATCTAGGAATTTTTTGTGATTTTCCA
AAATTGAGATCGGTTTGAAATTGAATTTTACAGCTTGAATCTCAGATCTTGTTTTATCAATGTTTTCGAT
GGCTTGCGATGTAGATCTATGATAATTGTGGTTCAGTTTTGTTAGGAATCGATTTCGGTTTAGCAATTGC
AGATTAATTAGGGTTTCCAATTGAATTCTTCAGATCCGTTATGGAATTATGTCAAATAATTTATTCAAAT
TGGAAATTATTGTTAGATCCACTCTTAATCTGTTTGATCCAAGCTTCAATTAGGGTTTTCACTTGTTTCA
ATTTCTTGTTATGGATTCTGATTTATCTGTTGATGTTAGATCCACTCTTAATCTGTTTGATCCAAGCGTT
AATTAGGGTTTTCACTTGTTTCAATTTCGTGTGTTGGATTCTGATTTATCTGTTGTTGATGTGATTACAG
TCTGAACAATGGGCAGCCACCACCACCACCACCACAGCGGAATGAGTTCACTGCCGTATAGGCAGCTAAG
AAAATCAGGTGGCACCGGCGGCAGCGGCGGATCCATGGTGAGCAAGGGCGAGGAGCTGTTCACCGGGGTG
GTGCCCATCCTGGTCGAGCTGGACGGCGACGTAAACGGCCACAAGTTCAGCGTGTCCGGCGAGGGCGAGG
GCGATGCCACCTACGGCAAGCTGACCCTGAAGTTCATCTGCACCACCGGCAAGCTGCCCGTGCCCTGGCC
CACCCTCGTGACCACCTTCGGCTACGGCCTGATGTGCTTCGCCCGCTACCCCGACCACATGAAGCAGCAC
GACTTCTTCAAGTCCGCCATGCCCGAAGGCTACGTCCAGGAGCGCACCATCTTCTTCAAGGACGACGGCA
ACTACAAGACCCGCGCCGAGGTGAAGTTCGAGGGCGACACCCTGGTGAACCGCATCGAGCTGAAGGGCAT
CGACTTCAAGGAGGACGGCAACATCCTGGGGCACAAGCTGGAGTACAACTACAACAGCCACAACGTCTAT
ATCATGGCCGACAAGCAGAAGAACGGCATCAAGGTGAACTTCAAGATCCGCCACAACATCGAGGACGGCA
GCGTGCAGCTCGCCGACCACTACCAGCAGAACACCCCCATCGGCGACGGCCCCGTGCTGCTGCCCGACAA
CCACTACCTGAGCTACCAGTCCAAGCTGAGCAAAGACCCCAACGAGAAGCGCGATCACATGGTCCTGCTG
GAGTTCGTGACCGCCGCCGGGATCACTCTCGGCATGGACGAGCTGTACAAGAAGGGACTGCAGCCTAAGA
AGAAGAGAAAGGTTGGAGGAGTCGACTCGAGTGCGTAAAATCGATCGTTCAAACATTTGGCAATAAAGTT
TCTTAAGATTGAATCCTGTTGCCGGTCTTGCGATGATTATCATATAATTTCTGTTGAATTACGTTAAGCA
TGTAATAATTAACATGTAATGCATGACGTTATTTATGAGATGGGTTTTTATGATTAGAGTCCCGCAATTA
TACATTTAATACGCGATAGAAAACAAAATATAGCGCGCAAACTAGGATAAATTATCGCGCGCGGTGTCAT
CTATGTTACTAGATCTGAGTGACCTAAGCTAGCCTAGTGTCTGAGGCGGCCAACAAACTATTCGTCACGT
CGACAAAATTTAGAACGAACTTAATTATGATCTCAAATACATTGATACATATCTCATCTAGATCTAGGTT
ATCATTATGTAAGAAAGTTTTGACGAATATGGCACGACAAAATGGCTAGACTCGATGTAATTGGTATCTC
AACTCAACATTATACTTATACCAAACATTAGTTAGACAAAATTTAAACAACTATTTTTTATGTATGCAAG
AGTCAGCATATGTATAATTGATTCAGAATCGTTTTGACGAGTTCGGATGTAGTAGTAGCCATTATTTAAT
GTACATACTAATCGTGAATAGTGAATATGATGAAACATTGTATCTTATTGTATAAATATCCATAAACACA
TCATGAAAGACACTTTCTTTCACGGTCTGAATTAATTATGATACAATTCTAATAGAAAACGAATTAAATT
ACGTTGAATTGTATGAAATCTAATTGAACAAGCCAACCACGACGACGACTAACGTTGCCTGGATTGACTC
GGTTTAAGTTAACCACTAAAAAAACGGAGCTGTCATGTAACACGCGGATCGAGCAGGTCACAGTCATGAA
GCCATCAAAGCAAAAGAACTAATCCAAGGGCTGAGATGATTAATTAGTTTAAAAATTAGTTAACACGAGG
GAAAAGGCTGTCTGACAGCCAGGTCACGTTATCTTTACCTGTGGTCGAAATGATTCGTGTCTGTCGATTT
TAATTATTTTTTTGAAAGGCCGAAAATAAAGTTGTAAGAGATAAACCCGCCTATATAAATTCATATATTT
TCCTCTCCGCTTTGAATTGTCTCGTTGTCCTCCTCACTTTCATCAGCCGTTTTGAATCTCCGGCGACTTG
ACAGAGAAGAACAAGGAAGAAGTCTAAGAGAGAAAGTAAGAGATAATCCAGGAGATTCATTCTCCGTTTT
GAATCTTCCTCAATCTCATCTTCTTCCGCTCTTTCTTTCCAAGGTAATAGGAACTTTCTGGATCTACTTT
ATTTGCTGGATCTCGATCTTGTTTTCTCAATTTCCTTGAGATCTGGAATTCGTTTAATTTGGATCTGTGA
ACCTCCACTAAATCTTTTGGTTTTACTAGAATCGATCTAAGTTGACCGATCAGTTAGCTCGATTATAGCT
ACCAGAATTTGGCTTGACCTTGATGGAGAGATCCATGTTCATGTTACCTGGGAAATGATTTGTATATGTG
AATTGAAATCTGAACTGTTGAAGTTAGATTGAATCTGAACACTGTCAATGTTAGATTGAATCTGAACACT
GTTTAAGGTTAGATGAAGTTTGTGTATAGATTCTTCGAAACTTTAGGATTTGTAGTGTCGTACGTTGAAC
AGAAAGCTATTTCTGATTCAATCAGGGTTTATTTGACTGTATTGAACTCTTTTTGTGTGTTTGCAGCTCA
TAAAAATCTGCCTTGGACTCTCAAATTAACGGCGAAACACCATGGATCATTATCTTGATATTAGACTTAG
ACCTGATCCTGAATTTCCTCCTGCTCAACTTATGTCTGTTCTTTTTGGAAAGCTTCATCAAGCTCTTGTT
GCTCAAGGAGGAGATAGAATTGGAGTTTCTTTTCCTGATCTTGATGAATCTAGATCTAGACTTGGAGAAA
GACTTAGAATTCATGCTTCTGCTGATGATCTTAGAGCTCTTCTTGCTAGACCTTGGCTTGAAGGACTTAG
AGATCATCTTCAATTTGGAGAACCTGCTGTTGTTCCTCATCCTACTCCTTATAGACAAGTTTCTAGAGTT
CAAGCTAAGTCTAATCCTGAAAGACTTAGAAGAAGATTGATGAGGAGACATGATCTTTCTGAAGAAGAAG
CTAGAAAGAGAATTCCTGATACTGTTGCTAGAGCTCTTGATCTTCCTTTTGTTACTCTTAGATCTCAATC
TACTGGACAACATTTTAGACTTTTTATTAGACATGGACCTCTTCAAGTTACTGCTGAAGAAGGAGGATTT
ACTTGTTATGGACTTTCTAAGGGAGGATTTGTTCCTTGGTTTTGAAAGGTTTCACGTATCTTCGGCCATG
AAGAGGAATCATATGAAGATGAAGATGAAATATTTGGTGTGTCAAATAAAAAGCTTGTGTGCTTAAGTTT
GTGTTTTTTTCTTGGCTTGTTGTGTTATGAATTTGTGGCTTTTTCTAATATTAAATGAATGTAAGATCTC
ATTATAATGAATAAACAAATGTTTCTATAATCCATTGTGAATGTTTTGTTGGATCTCTTCTGCAGCATAT
AACTACTGTATGTGCTATGGTATGGACTATGGAATATGATTAAAGATAAGTGAGTGACCTAAGCTAGCCT
AGTGTCTCTGTCTGTGAGACCTCTGGTTTAAACTATCAGTGTTTGACAGGATATATTGGCGGGTAAACCT
AAGAGAAAAGAGCGTTTATTAGAATAATCGGATATTTAAAAGGGCGTGAAAAGGTTTATCCGTTCGTCCA
TTTGTATGTGCATGCCAACCACAGGGTTCCCCTCGGGATCAAAGTACTTTGATCCAACCCCTCCGCTGCT
ATAGTGCAGTCGGCTTCTGACGTTCAGTGCAGCCTTCTTCTGAAAACGACATGTCGCACAAGTCCTAAGT
TACGCGACAGGCTGCCGCCCTGCCCTTTTCCTGGCGTTTTCTTGTCGCGTGTTTTAGTCGCATAAAGTAG
AATACTTGCGACTAGAACCGGAGACATTACGCCATGAACAAGAGCGCCGCCGCTGGCCTGCTGGGCTATG
CCCGCGTCAGCACCGACGACCAGGACTTGACCAACCAACGGGCCGAACTGCACGCGGCCGGCTGCACCAA
GCTGTTTTCCGAGAAGATCACCGGCACCAGGCGCGACCGCCCGGAGCTGGCCAGGATGCTTGACCACCTA
CGCCCTGGCGACGTTGTGACAGTGACCAGGCTAGACCGCCTGGCCCGCAGCACCCGCGACCTACTGGACA
TTGCCGAGCGCATCCAGGAGGCCGGCGCGGGCCTGCGTAGCCTGGCAGAGCCGTGGGCCGACACCACCAC
GCCGGCCGGCCGCATGGTGTTGACCGTGTTCGCCGGCATTGCCGAGTTCGAGCGTTCCCTAATCATCGAC
CGCACCCGGAGCGGGCGCGAGGCCGCCAAGGCCCGAGGCGTGAAGTTTGGCCCCCGCCCTACCCTCACCC
CGGCACAGATCGCGCACGCCCGCGAGCTGATCGACCAGGAAGGCCGCACCGTGAAAGAGGCGGCTGCACT
GCTTGGCGTGCATCGCTCGACCCTGTACCGCGCACTTGAGCGCAGCGAGGAAGTGACGCCCACCGAGGCC
AGGCGGCGCGGTGCCTTCCGTGAGGACGCATTGACCGAGGCCGACGCCCTGGCGGCCGCCGAGAATGAAC
GCCAAGAGGAACAAGCATGAAACCGCACCAGGACGGCCAGGACGAACCGTTTTTCATTACCGAAGAGATC
GAGGCGGAGATGATCGCGGCCGGGTACGTGTTCGAGCCGCCCGCGCACATCTCAACCGTGCGGCTGCATG
AAATCCTGGCCGGTTTGTCTGATGCCAAGCTGGCGGCCTGGCCGGCCAGCTTGGCCGCTGAAGAAACCGA
GCGCCGCCGTCTAAAAAGGTGATGTGTATTTGAGTAAAACAGCTTGCGTCATGCGGTCGCTGCGTATATG
ATGCGATGAGTAAATAAACAAATACGCAAGGGGAACGCATGAAGGTTATCGCTGTACTTAACCAGAAAGG
CGGGTCAGGCAAGACGACCATCGCAACCCATCTAGCCCGCGCCCTGCAACTCGCCGGGGCCGATGTTCTG
TTAGTCGATTCCGATCCCCAGGGCAGTGCCCGCGATTGGGCGGCCGTGCGGGAAGATCAACCGCTAACCG
TTGTCGGCATCGACCGCCCGACGATTGACCGCGACGTGAAGGCCATCGGCCGGCGCGACTTCGTAGTGAT
CGACGGAGCGCCCCAGGCGGCGGACTTGGCTGTGTCCGCGATCAAGGCAGCCGACTTCGTGCTGATTCCG
GTGCAGCCAAGCCCTTACGACATATGGGCCACCGCCGACCTGGTGGAGCTGGTTAAGCAGCGCATTGAGG
TCACGGATGGAAGGCTACAAGCGGCCTTTGTCGTGTCGCGGGCGATCAAAGGCACGCGCATCGGCGGTGA
GGTTGCCGAGGCGCTGGCCGGGTACGAGCTGCCCATTCTTGAGTCCCGTATCACGCAGCGCGTGAGCTAC
CCAGGCACTGCCGCCGCCGGCACAACCGTTCTTGAATCAGAACCCGAGGGCGACGCTGCCCGCGAGGTCC
AGGCGCTGGCCGCTGAAATTAAATCAAAACTCATTTGAGTTAATGAGGTAAAGAGAAAATGAGCAAAAGC
ACAAACACGCTAAGTGCCGGCCGTCCGAGCGCACGCAGCAGCAAGGCTGCAACGTTGGCCAGCCTGGCAG
ACACGCCAGCCATGAAGCGGGTCAACTTTCAGTTGCCGGCGGAGGATCACACCAAGCTGAAGATGTACGC
GGTACGCCAAGGCAAGACCATTACCGAGCTGCTATCTGAATACATCGCGCAGCTACCAGAGTAAATGAGC
AAATGAATAAATGAGTAGATGAATTTTAGCGGCTAAAGGAGGCGGCATGGAAAATCAAGAACAACCAGGC
ACCGACGCCGTGGAATGCCCCATGTGTGGAGGAACGGGCGGTTGGCCAGGCGTAAGCGGCTGGGTTGCCT
GCCGGCCCTGCAATGGCACTGGAACCCCCAAGCCCGAGGAATCGGCGTGAGCGGTCGCAAACCATCCGGC
CCGGTACAAATCGGCGCGGCGCTGGGTGATGACCTGGTGGAGAAGTTGAAGGCCGCGCAGGCCGCCCAGC
GGCAACGCATCGAGGCAGAAGCACGCCCCGGTGAATCGTGGCAAGCGGCCGCTGATCGAATCCGCAAAGA
ATCCCGGCAACCGCCGGCAGCCGGTGCGCCGTCGATTAGGAAGCCGCCCAAGGGCGACGAGCAACCAGAT
TTTTTCGTTCCGATGCTCTATGACGTGGGCACCCGCGATAGTCGCAGCATCATGGACGTGGCCGTTTTCC
GTCTGTCGAAGCGTGACCGACGAGCTGGCGAGGTGATCCGCTACGAGCTTCCAGACGGGCACGTAGAGGT
TTCCGCAGGGCCGGCCGGCATGGCCAGTGTGTGGGATTACGACCTGGTACTGATGGCGGTTTCCCATCTA
ACCGAATCCATGAACCGATACCGGGAAGGGAAGGGAGACAAGCCCGGCCGCGTGTTCCGTCCACACGTTG
CGGACGTACTCAAGTTCTGCCGGCGAGCCGATGGCGGAAAGCAGAAAGACGACCTGGTAGAAACCTGCAT
TCGGTTAAACACCACGCACGTTGCCATGCAGCGTACGAAGAAGGCCAAGAACGGCCGCCTGGTGACGGTA
TCCGAGGGTGAAGCCTTGATTAGCCGCTACAAGATCGTAAAGAGCGAAACCGGGCGGCCGGAGTACATCG
AGATCGAGCTAGCTGATTGGATGTACCGCGAGATCACAGAAGGCAAGAACCCGGACGTGCTGACGGTTCA
CCCCGATTACTTTTTGATCGATCCCGGCATCGGCCGTTTTCTCTACCGCCTGGCACGCCGCGCCGCAGGC
AAGGCAGAAGCCAGATGGTTGTTCAAGACGATCTACGAACGCAGTGGCAGCGCCGGAGAGTTCAAGAAGT
TCTGTTTCACCGTGCGCAAGCTGATCGGGTCAAATGACCTGCCGGAGTACGATTTGAAGGAGGAGGCGGG
GCAGGCTGGCCCGATCCTAGTCATGCGCTACCGCAACCTGATCGAGGGCGAAGCATCCGCCGGTTCCTAA
TGTACGGAGCAGATGCTAGGGCAAATTGCCCTAGCAGGGGAAAAAGGTCGAAAAGGACTCTTTCCTGTGG
ATAGCACGTACATTGGGAACCCAAAGCCGTACATTGGGAACCGGAACCCGTACATTGGGAACCCAAAGCC
GTACATTGGGAACCGGTCACACATGTAAGTGACTGATATAAAAGAGAAAAAAGGCGATTTTTCCGCCTAA
AACTCTTTAAAACTTATTAAAACTCTTAAAACCCGCCTGGCCTGTGCATAACTGTCTGGCCAGCGCACAG
CCGAAGAGCTGCAAAAAGCGCCTACCCTTCGGTCGCTGCGCTCCCTACGCCCCGCCGCTTCGCGTCGGCC
TATCGCGGCCGCTGGCCGCTCAAAAATGGCTGGCCTACGGCCAGGCAATCTACCAGGGCGCGGACAAGCC
GCGCCGTCGCCACTCGACCGCCGGCGCCCACATCAAGGCACCCTGCCTCGCGCGTTTCGGTGATGACGGT
GAAAACCTCTGACACATGCAGCTCCCGGAGACAGTCACAGCTTGTCTGTAAGCGGATGCCGGGAGCAGAC
AAGCCCGTCAGGGCGCGTCAGCGGGT
Features (pLannotate 1.2.2; 20 found; start..end, strand, type, name):
     18..158     +  misc_feature   bom: basis of mobility region from pBR322
    344..932     -  rep_origin     ori: high-copy-number ColE1/pMB1/pBR322/pUC origin of replication
   1003..1021    -  promoter       T7 promoter: promoter for bacteriophage T7 RNA polymerase
   1155..1964    +  CDS            KanR: aminoglycoside phosphotransferase; aph(3')-Ia; confers resistance to kanamycin in bacteria or G418 (Geneticin®) in eukaryotes
   2220..2244    +  misc_feature   LB T-DNA repeat: left border repeat from nopaline C58 T-DNA
   2403..2586    +  promoter       NOS promoter: nopaline synthase promoter NOS promoter
   2607..3632    +  CDS            HygR: hygromycin B phosphotransferase confers resistance to hygromycin
   3724..3883    +  polyA_signal   CaMV poly(A) signal (fragment): cauliflower mosaic virus polyadenylation signal
   5127..5145    +  CDS            9xHis (fragment): 9xHis affinity tag
   5155..5182    +  ncRNA          CRISPR-DR4: Accession: RF01317 - CRISPR RNA direct repeat element
   5215..5931    +  CDS            mCitrine: mCitrine is a basic (constitutively fluorescent) yellow fluorescent protein published in 2001, derived from Aequorea victoria.
   5993..6245    +  terminator     NOS terminator: nopaline synthase terminator and poly(A) signal
   7742..8302    +  CDS            cas6f: CAS6_PSEAB - Also known as csy4. Experimental evidence at protein level: Swiss-Prot protein existence level 1. CRISPR (clustered regularly interspaced short palindromic repeat) is an adaptive immune system that provides protection against mobile genetic elements (viruses, transposable elements and conjugative plasmids). CRISPR clusters contain sequences complementary to antecedent mobile elements and target invading nucleic acids. CRISPR clusters are transcribed and processed into CRISPR RNA (crRNA). Processes pre-crRNA into individual crRNA units. Absolutely required for crRNA production or s
   8342..8590    +  terminator     HSP terminator: efficient transcription terminator from the Arabidopsis thaliana heat shock protein 18.2 gene (Nagaya et al., 2010)
   8654..8678    +  misc_feature   RB T-DNA repeat: right border repeat from nopaline C58 T-DNA
   9018..9419    +  CDS            Y4CG_SINFN (fragment): Protein inferred from homology: Swiss-Prot protein existence level 3. From Sinorhizobium fredii (strain NBRC 101917 / NGR234).
   9979..10608   +  CDS            pVS1 StaA: stability protein from the Pseudomonas plasmid pVS1 (Heeb et al., 2000)
  11037..12110   +  CDS            pVS1 RepA: replication protein from the Pseudomonas plasmid pVS1 (Heeb et al., 2000)
  12176..12370   +  rep_origin     pVS1 oriV: origin of replication for the Pseudomonas plasmid pVS1 (Heeb et al., 2000)
  12573..12612   +  CDS            rop (fragment): Rop protein, which maintains plasmids at low copy number; rop
