[The description below was written by a language model from this plasmid's Addgene catalogue record and pLannotate feature annotations shown in this document.]
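Description:
pMB21 is a 12.7 kb binary T-DNA plasmid for plant expression and CRISPR work, assembled by Golden Gate cloning in the level III backbone LIIIβ F A-B (BB53). It is propagated in E. coli through a high-copy ColE1/pUC-type origin with kanamycin selection. It also carries the pVS1 replicon (oriV, RepA and the StaA stability protein) and a pBR322 bom site, the usual arrangement for maintaining a binary vector in Agrobacterium as well. Everything intended for transfer to the plant lies between the nopaline-type left and right T-DNA border repeats.

Three units are annotated within the T-DNA. Next to the left border, a NOS promoter drives hygromycin phosphotransferase, followed by a CaMV poly(A) signal, for selection of transformed plant tissue. Downstream is a yellow fluorescent protein reading frame, annotated as mCitrine and listed in the catalogue as mEYFP, ending in a NOS terminator. It is immediately preceded by a short His-tag-like fragment and a CRISPR direct-repeat element of the kind recognised by Csy4. The stated purpose suggests that this is a reporter carrying 5' and 3' target sites (version II), although the targets themselves are not annotated. The third unit encodes Csy4 (Cas6f), the Pseudomonas endoribonuclease that cleaves pre-crRNA at its repeat hairpins, and is terminated by the Arabidopsis HSP18.2 terminator. The promoters driving the reporter and Csy4 fall in unannotated stretches and are not stated in the record.

No Cas nuclease is present, as the purpose line indicates. The plasmid therefore most likely serves as a no-nuclease control in a quantitative Lotus callus assay of RNA-guided genome-editing efficiency, though the record does not spell out this role.
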