Addgene plasmid #223005: pMB21
Purpose: Csy4 with 5' and 3' targets (II) and without Cas for Lotus callus assay
Depositing lab: Martin Parniske. Depositing organization: Ludwig-Maximilians-Universitaet Muenchen (LMU). Publication: A quantitative assay for the efficiency of RNA-guided genome editing in plants. Bircheneder M, Schreiber T, Tissier A, Parniske M. Plant J. 2024 Sep;119(5):2564-2577. doi: 10.1111/tpj.16931. Epub 2024 Jul 20. PubMed 39032106.
Backbone
  Vector backbone: LIIIβ F A-B - BB53
  Backbone manufacturer: Binder et al., 2014
  Vector type: Plant Expression, CRISPR
  Selectable markers: Hygromycin ; mEYFP
Growth in bacteria
  Bacterial resistance: Kanamycin, 50 μg/mL
  Growth temperature: 37°C
  Growth strain: DH5alpha
  Copy number: High Copy
Gene/Insert
  Gene/Insert name: Csy4 with 5' and 3' targets (II)
  Cloning method: Golden Gate
  Sequencing primers: 5′ GGTGGCAGGATATATTGTGGTG; 3′ CGCTCTTTTCTCTTAGGTTTACCC
Terms and licenses: Academic/Nonprofit Terms; Industry Terms: Not Available to Industry
How to cite: pMB21 was a gift from Martin Parniske (Addgene plasmid # 223005 ; http://n2t.net/addgene:223005 ; RRID:Addgene_223005)
